>Addgene plasmid #41013 | pEF5/FRT-DEST EVC2ala7-TEV-YFP-Flag | addgene partial sequence | sequence record 55656 | BGH_rev
GAGGAGAGGGTTAGGGATAGGCTTACCTTCGAACCGCGGGCCCTCTAGACTCGAGCGGCCGCCACTGTGC
TGGATATCAACCACTTTGTACAAGAAAGCTGGGTCTAGATATCTCGACTCACTTGTCATCGTCGTCCTTG
TAATCTCCGCCAGATCCTGGTGTTCCGCCACGCGTCTTGTACAGCTCGTCCATGCCGAGAGTGATCCCGG
CGGCGGTCACGAACTCCAGCAGGACCATGTGATCGCGCTTCTCGTTGGGGTCTTTGCTCAGGGCGGACTG
GTAGCTCAGGTAGTGGTTGTCGGGCAGCAGCACGGGGCCGTCGCCGATGGGGGTGTTCTGCTGGTAGTGG
TCGGCGAGCTGCACGCTGCCGTCCTCGATGTTGTGGCGGATCTTGAAGTTCACCTTGATGCCGTTCTTCT
GCTTGTCGGCCATGATATAGACGTTGTGGCTGTTGTAGTTGTACTCCAGCTTGTGCCCCAGGATGTTGCC
GTCCTCCTTGAAGTCGATGCCCTTCAGCTCGATGCGGTTCACCAGGGTGTCGCCCTCGAACTTCACCTCG
GCGCGGGTCTTGTAGTTGCCGTCGTCCTTGAAGAAGATGGTGCGCTCCTGGACGTAGCCTTCGGGCATGG
CGGACTTGAAGAAGTCGTGCTGCTTCATGTGGTCGGGGTAGCGGGCGAAGCACTGCAGGCCGTAGCCGAA
GGTGGTCACGAGGGTGGGCC
