>Addgene plasmid #41013 | pEF5/FRT-DEST EVC2ala7-TEV-YFP-Flag | addgene partial sequence | sequence record 55665 | EGFP-N 5'-CGTCGCCGTCCAGCTCGACCAG-3'
GCTACCATACCGCCCTGAAAGTACAGGTTCTCATCGCCACGCGTGTCCAAGCCCAAGGCCCTGTTGGCCT
TCTTGGCATTCAGGAAATTCTTTTTCCTCCTGGGAGGAACACGCAAAGAGATCTCGGGTGCAGCTGCAGC
TCTGAATACAAAGATCTTTTCTCCCGTGTTTAATATGTCCATAGCGTCTGCCCCAGTGATGGGGATGGGA
GCCAGTTCTCCAATGGGTTCTAGGGACAGGTGTGGCCAGCTTCCTTTCCCAGGAAACATCACCCTCTCCT
GGACGGGAACATATATCTTCTTCAATATGCGCTCCTTCTTCTGGCGGGCCCAGAGCATCCTCTCCAGTCC
TTGACTCACCAGATCTGCTCTGAATCTGCTGTCCAAAACCTTCCACCAAACTTGGTGTTTCCTCCTCTTG
CTCTGCTCTGCCTGAGCCTGCTCACCACTGCTCTCATTCTCAGCTGTGTGGTCGGAGTGCTTCTCACTGA
CTGCGTCCAGCAGGGCCAGTAGCTGAGGCTGTGAAGCCGCTGGAAGCACCACACTCAGGAGTCGCAGTAG
TGTGCTGCCTGGTACCATTGTCATCCTTGAGAGGTATGACACCAGCCTCAGTCCCTGGCTGCAAAGGCTG
GCCATGGTGTCAGCTTCAATGCTTTCCAGAGAATCTTCCAGCACCGCACCGTTCTGCCACTCCTCTCTCA
CCCTCTGCTGATGCTGCTCCAGCAGCTTCTGGCCCTTGTTCAGGGCTTGCCGCAGGATGGCAGAGACCTG
CCTTTCAGGATCCATCTCCTCAGGTTCGCTCAGCCCAGGT
