[The description below was written by a language model from this plasmid's Addgene catalogue record.]
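Description:
pEF5/FRT-DEST EVC2ala7-TEV-YFP-Flag is a mammalian expression plasmid of about 12 kb built on Invitrogen's pEF5/FRT/V5-DEST, a roughly 7.5 kb Gateway destination backbone. It is maintained in E. coli as a high-copy plasmid under ampicillin selection, and hygromycin is recorded as the selectable marker for mammalian cells. No feature table accompanies the record, so individual elements cannot be confirmed. As its name indicates, this backbone family normally drives the inserted gene from the human EF-1α promoter. It also carries an FRT site, which allows Flp recombinase-mediated integration at a single genomic FRT locus in a suitable host cell line. In such systems hygromycin resistance usually becomes functional only after correct integration, giving isogenic stable lines with uniform, moderate expression.

The insert is mouse Evc2 (Ellis van Creveld syndrome 2, also called limbin), about 3.7 kb, carrying a mutation that replaces amino acids 1189–1192 with alanine. The "ala7" label suggests it is one of a series of alanine-substitution mutants, though the record does not say so or describe the functional consequence of the change. The C terminus of the protein is fused to a composite tag made up of a TEV protease cleavage site, YFP and a Flag epitope. YFP permits fluorescence imaging of subcellular localisation. Flag supports detection and affinity purification, and the TEV site allows the protein to be released from the tag by proteolysis. The associated publication concerns a Smoothened–Evc2 complex that transduces the Hedgehog signal at primary cilia. The construct is therefore most plausibly used to test how this C-terminal region of Evc2 contributes to its ciliary localisation, protein interactions or Hedgehog signalling.
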