Addgene plasmid #41013: pEF5/FRT-DEST EVC2ala7-TEV-YFP-Flag
Depositing lab: Rajat Rohatgi. Depositing organization: Stanford University. Publication: A Smoothened-Evc2 Complex Transduces the Hedgehog Signal at Primary Cilia. Dorn KV, Hughes CE, Rohatgi R. Dev Cell. 2012 Sep 12. pii: S1534-5807(12)00323-1. doi: 10.1016/j.devcel.2012.07.004. PubMed 22981989.
Backbone
  Vector backbone: pEF5/FRT/V5-DEST
  Backbone manufacturer: Invitrogen
  Backbone size w/o insert (bp): 7500
  Total vector size (bp): 12000
  Vector type: Mammalian Expression
  Selectable markers: Hygromycin
Growth in bacteria
  Bacterial resistance: Ampicillin, 100 μg/mL
  Growth temperature: 37°C
  Growth strain: DH5alpha
  Copy number: High Copy
Gene/Insert
  Gene/Insert name: Ellis van Creveld syndrome 2 (alt name: EVC2)
  Species: M. musculus (mouse)
  Insert size (bp): 3659
  Mutation: changed amino acids 1189-1192 to Alanine
  Entrez Gene: EVC2 (a.k.a. LBN, WAD)
  Tag / fusion protein: TEV-YFP-Flag (C terminal on insert)
Terms and licenses: Academic/Nonprofit Terms; Industry Terms: Not Available to Industry
How to cite: pEF5/FRT-DEST EVC2ala7-TEV-YFP-Flag was a gift from Rajat Rohatgi (Addgene plasmid # 41013 ; http://n2t.net/addgene:41013 ; RRID:Addgene_41013)
